>Addgene plasmid #46657 | pcDNA3.2 mir-1-1 reporter cel-mir-59 | analyzer sequence | sequence record 66021
GACGGATCGGGAGATCTCCCGATCCCCTATGGTCGACTCTCAGTACAATCTGCTCTGATGCCGCATAGTT
AAGCCAGTATCTGCTCCCTGCTTGTGTGTTGGAGGTCGCTGAGTAGTGCGCGAGCAAAATTTAAGCTACA
ACAAGGCAAGGCTTGACCGACAATTGCATGAAGAATCTGCTTAGGGTTAGGCGTTTTGCGCTGCTTCGCG
ATGTACGGGCCAGATATACGCGTTGACATTGATTATTGACTAGTTATTAATAGTAATCAATTACGGGGTC
ATTAGTTCATAGCCCATATATGGAGTTCCGCGTTACATAACTTACGGTAAATGGCCCGCCTGGCTGACCG
CCCAACGACCCCCGCCCATTGACGTCAATAATGACGTATGTTCCCATAGTAACGCCAATAGGGACTTTCC
ATTGACGTCAATGGGTGGACTATTTACGGTAAACTGCCCACTTGGCAGTACATCAAGTGTATCATATGCC
AAGTACGCCCCCTATTGACGTCAATGACGGTAAATGGCCCGCCTGGCATTATGCCCAGTACATGACCTTA
TGGGACTTTCCTACTTGGCAGTACATCTACGTATTAGTCATCGCTATTACCATGGTGATGCGGTTTTGGC
AGTACATCAATGGGCGTGGATAGCGGTTTGACTCACGGGGATTTCCAAGTCTCCACCCCATTGACGTCAA
TGGGAGTTTGTTTTGGCACCAAAATCAACGGGACTTTCCAAAATGTCGTAACAACTCCGCCCCATTGACG
CAAATGGGCGGTAGGCGTGTACGGTGGGAGGTCTATATAAGCAGAGCTCTCTGGCTAACTAGAGAACCCA
CTGCTTACTGGCTTATCGAAATTAATACGACTCACTATAGGGAGACCCAAGCTGGCTAGTTAAGCTATCA
ACAAGTTTGTACAAAAAAGCAGGCTTCATCCACCTGTTTCTCAGTGTCTCTTAGTTATTACACTATTACA
CATGGCGCCAATAAAAGGACCTCTTAGAATGGGAAGGGCCGTTCACTTGTTCGTTTCATTCTACATCACT
TTACTGCTTTCTTTATTTATTCTTATGATATTTTGAGTTGATCTAGATATGACATCGTCCTGAAAACGAA
ACGGAACAAAAGTTCAAGATATTGATTTCGAATCGTTTATCAGGATGATGTGATTAAAATCAACTCGGAC
GGTAAGCGAGAGTTTTCAATTATTTTTAACTTTTTTTTGGTAAGATTTAACTACTATTGAGTTACTTTAG
ATATATGTAAGAAGTTTAGATATATTAAAGGAGCTGATTTTTTTAAAAAATTATTTATGGTCAGGAATTT
CTTGAACCCAGCTTTCTTGTACAAAGTGGTTGATCTAGAGGGCCCGCAGTGGGGTCAGCTTCTACCGGGG
CGGCGTCCCGGGGTCTTGGAACTGCATGCAGACTGCCTGCTTGGGAAACATACTTCTTTATATGCCCATA
TGGACCTGCTAAGCTATGGAATGTAAAGAAGTATGTATCTCAGGCCGGGACCTCTCTCGCCGCACTGAGG
GGCACTCCACACCACGGGGGCCGCCGCGGCCGACAGCCAGCCAGGCGGCTGTGGTGGGGGTGAGGCTGGG
GCGGCAGGCTGCCTGGGCGTTGGTGGACGGTCGTGTCCCCGCCAGCATTGTTCTGTCACTTTGCCTGTGT
CAGCAGGTGGAAGTGCTCACCAGACATTCGAAGGTAAGCCTATCCCTAACCCTCTCCTCGGTCTCGATTC
TACGCGTACCGGTTAGTAATGAGTTTAAACGGGGGAGGCTAACTGAAACACGGAAGGAGACAATACCGGA
AGGAACCCGCGCTATGACGGCAATAAAAAGACAGAATAAAACGCACGGGTGTTGGGTCGTTTGTTCATAA
ACGCGGGGTTCGGTCCCAGGGCTGGCACTCTGTCGATACCCCACCGAGACCCCATTGGGGCCAATACGCC
CGCGTTTCTTCCTTTTCCCCACCCCACCCCCCAAGTTCGGGTGAAGGCCCAGGGCTCGCAGCCAACGTCG
GGGCGGCAGGCCCTGCCATAGCAGATCTGCGCAGCTGGGGCTCTAGGGGGTATCCCC
[124 nt withheld, positions 2088-2211]
C
[32 nt withheld, positions 2213-2244]
CA
[57 nt withheld, positions 2247-2303]
A
[49 nt withheld, positions 2305-2353]
CCTTTGACGTTGGAGTCCACGTTCTTT
[37 nt withheld, positions 2381-2417]
ACCCTATCTCGGTCTATTCTTTTGATTTATAAGGGATTTTGGGGATTTCGGCCTATTGGTTAAAAAATGA
GCTGATTTAACAAAAATTTAACGCGAATTAATTCTGTGGAATGTGTGTCAGTTAGGGTGTGGAAAGTCCC
CAGGCTCCCCAGCAGGCAGAAGTATGCAAAGCATGCATCTCAATTAGTCAGCAACCAGGTGTGGAAAGTC
CCCAGGCTCCCCAGCAGGCAGAAGTATGCAAAGCATGCATCTCAATTAGTCAGCAACCATAGTCCCGCCC
CTAACTCCGCCCATCCCGCCCCTAACTCCGCCCAGTTCCGCCCATTCTCCGCCCCATGGCTGACTAATTT
TTTTTATTTATGCAGAGGCCGAGGCCGCCTCTGCCTCTGAGCTATTCCAGAAGTAGTGAGGAGGCTTTTT
TGGAGGCCTAGGCTTTTGCAAAAAGCTCCCGGGAGCTTGTATATCCATTTTCGGATCTGATCAAGAGACA
GGATGAGGATCGTTTCGCATGATTGAACAAGATGGATTGCACGCAGGTTCTCCGGCCGCTTGGGTGGAGA
GGCTATTCGGCTATGACTGGGCACAACAGACAATCGGCTGCTCTGATGCCGCCGTGTTCCGGCTGTCAGC
GCAGGGGCGCCCGGTTCTTTTTGTCAAGACCGACCTGTCCGGTGCCCTGAATGAACTGCAGGACGAGGCA
GCGCGGCTATCGTGGCTGGCCACGACGGGCGTTCCTTGCGCAGCTGTGCTCGACGTTGTCACTGAAGCGG
GAAGGGACTGGCTGCTATTGGGCGAAGTGCCGGGGCAGGATCTCCTGTCATCTCACCTTGCTCCTGCCGA
GAAAGTATCCATCATGGCTGATGCAATGCGGCGGCTGCATACGCTTGATCCGGCTACCTGCCCATTCGAC
CACCAAGCGAAACATCGCATCGAGCGAGCACGTACTCGGATGGAAGCCGGTCTTGTCGATCAGGATGATC
TGGACGAAGAGCATCAGGGGCTCGCGCCAGCCGAACTGTTCGCCAGGCTCAAGGCGCGCATGCCCGACGG
CGAGGATCTCGTCGTGACCCATGGCGATGCCTGCTTGCCGAATATCATGGTGGAAAATGGCCGCTTTTCT
GGATTCATCGACTGTGGCCGGCTGGGTGTGGCGGACCGCTATCAGGACATAGCGTTGGCTACCCGTGATA
TTGCTGAAGAGCTTGGCGGCGAATGGGCTGACCGCTTCCTCGTGCTTTACGGTATCGCCGCTCCCGATTC
GCAGCGCATCGCCTTCTATCGCCTTCTTGACGAGTTCTTCTGAGCGGGACTCTGGGGTTCGCGAAATGAC
CGACCAAGCGACGCCCAACCTGCCATCACGAGATTTCGATTCCACCGCCGCCTTCTATGAAAGGTTGGGC
TTCGGAATCGTTTTCCGGGACGCCGGCTGGATGATCCTCCAGCGCGGGGATCTCATGCTGGAGTTCTTCG
CCCACCCCAACTTGTTTATTGCAGCTTATAATGGTTACAAATAAAGCAATAGCATCACAAATTTCACAAA
TAAAGCATTTTTTTCACTGCATTCTAGTTGTGGTTTGTCCAAACTCATCAATGTATCTTATCATGTCTGT
ATACCGTCGACCTCTAGCTAGAGCTTGGCGTAATCATGGTCATAGCTGTTTCCTGTGTGAAATTGTTATC
CGCTCACAATTCCACACAACATACGAGCCGGAAGCATAAAGTGTAAAGCCTGGGGTGCCTAATGAGTGAG
CTAACTCACATTAATTGCGTTGCGCTCACTGCCCGCTTTCCAGTCGGGAAACCTGTCGTGCCAGCTGCAT
TAATGAATCGGCCAACGCGCGGGGAGAGGCGGTTTGCGTATTGGGCGCTCTTCCGCTTCCTCGCTCACTG
ACTCGCTGCGCTCGGTCGTTCGGCTGCGGCGAGCGGTATCAGCTCACTCAAAGGCGGTAATACGGTTATC
CACAGAATCAGGGGATAACGCAGGAAAGAACATGTGAGCAAAAGGCCAGCAAAAGGCCAGGAACCGTAAA
AAGGCCGCGTTGCTGGCGTTTTTCCATAGGCTCCGCCCCCCTGACGAGCATCACAAAAATCGACGCTCAA
GTCAGAGGTGGCGAAACCCGACAGGACTATAAAGATACCAGGCGTTTCCCCCTGGAAGCTCCCTCGTGCG
CTCTCCTGTTCCGACCCTGCCGCTTACCGGATACCTGTCCGCCTTTCTCCCTTCGGGAAGCGTGGCGCTT
TCTCAATGCTCACGCTGTAGGTATCTCAGTTCGGTGTAGGTCGTTCGCTCCAAGCTGGGCTGTGTGCACG
AACCCCCCGTTCAGCCCGACCGCTGCGCCTTATCCGGTAACTATCGTCTTGAGTCCAACCCGGTAAGACA
CGACTTATCGCCACTGGCAGCAGCCACTGGTAACAGGATTAGCAGAGCGAGGTATGTAGGCGGTGCTACA
GAGTTCTTGAAGTGGTGGCCTAACTACGGCTACACTAGAAGGACAGTATTTGGTATCTGCGCTCTGCTGA
AGCCAGTTACCTTCGGAAAAAGAGTTGGTAGCTCTTGATCCGGCAAACAAACCACCGCTGGTAGCGGTGG
TTTTTTTGTTTGCAAGCAGCAGATTACGCGCAGAAAAAAAGGATCTCAAGAAGATCCTTTGATCTTTTCT
ACGGGGTCTGACGCTCAGTGGAACGAAAACTCACGTTAAGGGATTTTGGTCATGAGATTATCAAAAAGGA
TCTTCACCTAGATCCTTTTAAATTAAAAATGAAGTTTTAAATCAATCTAAAGTATATATGAGTAAACTTG
GTCTGACAGTTACCAATGCTTAATCAGTGAGGCACCTATCTCAGCGATCTGTCTATTTCGTTCATCCATA
GTTGCCTGACTCCCCGTCGTGTAGATAACTACGATACGGGAGGGCTTACCATCTGGCCCCAGTGCTGCAA
TGATACCGCGAGACCCACGCTCACCGGCTCCAGATTTATCAGCAATAAACCAGCCAGCCGGAAGGGCCGA
GCGCAGAAGTGGTCCTGCAACTTTATCCGCCTCCATCCAGTCTATTAATTGTTGCCGGGAAGCTAGAGTA
AGTAGTTCGCCAGTTAATAGTTTGCGCAACGTTGTTGCCATTGCTACAGGCATCGTGGTGTCACGCTCGT
CGTTTGGTATGGCTTCATTCAGCTCCGGTTCCCAACGATCAAGGCGAGTTACATGATCCCCCATGTTGTG
CAAAAAAGCGGTTAGCTCCTTCGGTCCTCCGATCGTTGTCAGAAGTAAGTTGGCCGCAGTGTTATCACTC
ATGGTTATGGCAGCACTGCATAATTCTCTTACTGTCATGCCATCCGTAAGATGCTTTTCTGTGACTGGTG
AGTACTCAACCAAGTCATTCTGAGAATAGTGTATGCGGCGACCGAGTTGCTCTTGCCCGGCGTCAATACG
GGATAATACCGCGCCACATAGCAGAACTTTAAAAGTGCTCATCATTGGAAAACGTTCTTCGGGGCGAAAA
CTCTCAAGGATCTTACCGCTGTTGAGATCCAGTTCGATGTAACCCACTCGTGCACCCAACTGATCTTCAG
CATCTTTTACTTTCACCAGCGTTTCTGGGTGAGCAAAAACAGGAAGGCAAAATGCCGCAAAAAAGGGAAT
AAGGGCGACACGGAAATGTTGAATACTCATACTCTTCCTTTTTCAATATTATTGAAGCATTTATCAGGGT
TATTGTCTCATGAGCGGATACATATTTGAATGTATTTAGAAAAATAAACAAATAGGGGTTCCGCGCACAT
TTCCCCGAAAAGTGCCACCTGACGTC
Features (pLannotate 1.2.2; 24 found; start..end, strand, type, name):
     36..80      -  misc_feature   bom (fragment): basis of mobility region from pBR322
    235..614     +  enhancer       CMV enhancer: human cytomegalovirus immediate early enhancer
    615..818     +  promoter       CMV promoter: human cytomegalovirus (CMV) immediate early promoter
    814..847     +  LTR            5' LTR (truncated) (fragment): truncated 5' long terminal repeat (LTR) from HIV-1
    863..881     +  promoter       T7 promoter: promoter for bacteriophage T7 RNA polymerase
    911..935     +  protein_bind   attB1: mutant version of attB; recombination site for the Gateway® BP reaction BP Clonase™
   1104..1169    +  ncRNA          mir-59: Accession: RF03881 - mir-59 microRNA precursor family
   1336..1360    -  protein_bind   attB2: mutant version of attB; recombination site for the Gateway® BP reaction BP Clonase™
   1438..1514    +  ncRNA          mir-1: Accession: RF00103 - mir-1 microRNA precursor family
   1713..1754    +  CDS            V5 tag: epitope tag from simian virus 5
   1838..1886    +  polyA_signal   HSV TK poly(A) signal: herpes simplex virus thymidine kinase polyadenylation signal (Cole and Stacy, 1985)
   1977..1993    -  polyA_signal   bGH poly(A) signal (fragment): bovine growth hormone polyadenylation signal
   2088..2516    +  rep_origin     f1 ori (sequence partly withheld): f1 bacteriophage origin of replication; arrow indicates direction of (+) strand synthesis
   2530..2859    +  promoter       SV40 promoter: SV40 enhancer and early promoter
   2926..3717    +  CDS            neo: KKA2_KLEPN - Also known as kan, nptII. Experimental evidence at protein level: Swiss-Prot protein existence level 1. Resistance to kanamycin, neomycin, paromomycin, ribostamycin, butirosin and gentamicin B. From Klebsiella pneumoniae.
   3743..3901    +  CDS            ble (fragment): BLE_KLEPN - Experimental evidence at protein level: Swiss-Prot protein existence level 1. Binding protein with a strong affinity to the bleomycin family of antibiotics. Binds to CL990; an antimitotic-antibiotic compound. From Klebsiella pneumoniae.
   3896..4017    +  polyA_signal   SV40 poly(A) signal: SV40 polyadenylation signal
   4090..4106    -  protein_bind   lac operator: The lac repressor binds to the lac operator to inhibit transcription in E. coli. This inhibition can be relieved by adding lactose or isopropyl-β-D-thiogalactopyranoside (IPTG). lac repressor encoded by lacI
   4114..4144    -  promoter       lac promoter: promoter for the E. coli lac operon
   4159..4180    -  protein_bind   CAP binding site: CAP binding activates transcription in the presence of cAMP. E. coli catabolite activator protein
   4193..4285    -  CDS            lacI (fragment): lac repressor; lacI; The lac repressor binds to the lac operator to inhibit transcription in E. coli. This inhibition can be relieved by adding lactose or isopropyl-β-D-thiogalactopyranoside (IPTG).
   4468..5056    -  rep_origin     ori: high-copy-number ColE1/pMB1/pBR322/pUC origin of replication
   5227..6087    -  CDS            AmpR: β-lactamase; bla; confers resistance to ampicillin, carbenicillin, and related antibiotics
   6088..6192    -  promoter       AmpR promoter: bla
