[The description below was written by a language model from this plasmid's Addgene catalogue record and pLannotate feature annotations shown in this document.]
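Description:
pcDNA3.2 mir-1-1 reporter cel-mir-59 is a mammalian expression plasmid built on a pcDNA3.2 V5-DEST derivative and made to test how well a primary microRNA hairpin is processed in mammalian cells. It is propagated in E. coli through a high-copy ColE1/pUC-type origin with ampicillin resistance (AmpR under its own bla promoter), and it also carries an f1 origin. For selection in mammalian cells, an SV40 enhancer/early promoter drives the neomycin phosphotransferase gene, followed by an SV40 polyadenylation signal, giving G418 resistance.

The payload is a single transcription unit driven by the CMV immediate early enhancer and promoter, with a T7 promoter just downstream. A fragment of the C. elegans mir-59 primary transcript was introduced by Gateway recombination and sits between attB1 and attB2 sites. Immediately after attB2 lies the human mir-1-1 hairpin, which belongs to the backbone, so both hairpins are transcribed on the same RNA. The catalogue lists mir-1-1 as a "tag" on the insert. Because it is co-expressed from the same transcript, it can plausibly act as an internal reference against which accumulation of the nematode miRNA is normalised, though the record does not spell out the readout. A V5 epitope sequence from the backbone and the HSV TK polyadenylation signal follow; since the insert is non-coding, the V5 tag is presumably vestigial here.

The associated study concerns primary-sequence determinants of pri-miRNA hairpin processing. The annotated sequence is 6,223 nt, shorter than the 8,038 bp listed for the empty destination backbone, which is consistent with loss of the Gateway cassette on recombination.
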