Addgene plasmid #46657: pcDNA3.2 mir-1-1 reporter cel-mir-59
Depositing lab: David Bartel. Depositing organization: Whitehead Institute for Biomedical Research. Publication: Beyond Secondary Structure: Primary-Sequence Determinants License Pri-miRNA Hairpins for Processing. Auyeung VC, Ulitsky I, McGeary SE, Bartel DP. Cell. 2013 Feb 14;152(4):844-58. doi: 10.1016/j.cell.2013.01.031. PubMed 23415231.
Backbone
  Vector backbone: pcDNA3.2 V5-DEST mir-1-1 reporter
  Backbone manufacturer: Bartel lab (Addgene plasmid# 46646)
  Backbone size w/o insert (bp): 8038
  Vector type: Mammalian Expression, RNAi
  Selectable markers: Neomycin (select with G418)
Growth in bacteria
  Bacterial resistance: Ampicillin, 100 μg/mL
  Growth temperature: 37°C
  Growth strain: DH5alpha
  Copy number: High Copy
Gene/Insert
  Gene/Insert name: cel-mir-59 (alt name: mir-59 pri-mRNA)
  Species: C. elegans (nematode)
  Promoter: CMV
  Tag / fusion protein: hsa-mir-1-1 (C terminal on insert); V5 (C terminal on backbone)
  Cloning method: Gateway Cloning
  Sequencing primers: 5′ CMV-F; 3′ TK-pA-R
Terms and licenses: Academic/Nonprofit Terms; Industry Terms: Not Available to Industry
How to cite: pcDNA3.2 mir-1-1 reporter cel-mir-59 was a gift from David Bartel (Addgene plasmid # 46657 ; http://n2t.net/addgene:46657 ; RRID:Addgene_46657)
