>Addgene plasmid #46657 | pcDNA3.2 mir-1-1 reporter cel-mir-59 | addgene partial sequence | sequence record 67962 | CMV-F 5'-CGCAAATGGGCGGTAGGCGTG-3'
ACTAGAGAACCCACTGCTTACTGGCTTATCGAAATTAATACGACTCACTATAGGGAGACCCAAGCTGGCT
AGTTAAGCTATCAACAAGTTTGTACAAAAAAGCAGGCTTCATCCACCTGTTTCTCAGTGTCTCTTAGTTA
TTACACTATTACACATGGCGCCAATAAAAGGACCTCTTAGAATGGGAAGGGCCGTTCACTTGTTCGTTTC
ATTCTACATCACTTTACTGCTTTCTTTATTTATTCTTATGATATTTTGAGTTGATCTAGATATGACATCG
TCCTGAAAACGAAACGGAACAAAAGTTCAAGATATTGATTTCGAATCGTTTATCAGGATGATGTGATTAA
AATCAACTCGGACGGTAAGCGAGAGTTTTCAATTATTTTTAACTTTTTTTTGGTAAGATTTAACTACTAT
TGAGTTACTTTAGATATATGTAAGAAGTTTAGATATATTAAAGGAGCTGATTTTTTTAAAAAATTATTTA
TGGTCAGGAATTTCTTGAACCCAGCTTTCTTGTACAAAGTGGTTGATCTAGAGGGCCCGCAGTGGGGTCA
GCTTCTACCGGGGCGGCGTCCCGGGGTCTTGGAACTGCATGCAGACTGCCTGCTTGGGAAACATACTTCT
TTATATGCCCATATGGACCTGCTAAGCTATGGAATGTAAAGAAGTATGTATCTCAGGCCGGGACCTCTCT
CGCCGCACTGAGGGGCACTCCACACCACGGGGGCCGCCGCGGCCGACAGCCAGCCAGGCGGCTGTGGTGG
GGGTGA
